Addgene plasmid #53925: ZBTB21_pCSdest
Depositing lab: Roger Reeves. Depositing organization: Johns Hopkins University and School of Medicine. Publication: Survey of Human Chromosome 21 Gene Expression Effects on Early Development in Danio rerio. Edie S, Zaghloul NA, Leitch CC, Klinedinst DK, Lebron J, Thole JF, McCallion AS, Katsanis N, Reeves RH. G3 (Bethesda). 2018 Jul 2;8(7):2215-2223. doi: 10.1534/g3.118.200144. PubMed 29760202.
Backbone
  Vector backbone: pCSDest
  Backbone manufacturer: Lawson Lab (Addgene Plasmid 22423)
  Backbone size w/o insert (bp): 4095
  Vector type: Mammalian Expression
Growth in bacteria
  Bacterial resistance: Ampicillin, 100 μg/mL
  Growth temperature: 37°C
  Growth strain: DH10B
  Copy number: High Copy
Gene/Insert
  Gene/Insert name: ZBTB21
  Species: M. musculus (mouse)
  Insert size (bp): 5579
  Promoter: SP6 and CMV
  Cloning method: Gateway Cloning
  Sequencing primers: 5′ CMV-F; 3′ EBV-Rev
Terms and licenses: Academic/Nonprofit Terms; Industry Terms
How to cite: ZBTB21_pCSdest was a gift from Roger Reeves (Addgene plasmid # 53925 ; http://n2t.net/addgene:53925 ; RRID:Addgene_53925)
