[The description below was written by a language model from this plasmid's Addgene catalogue record.]
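Description:
ZBTB21_pCSdest is an expression clone built in pCSDest, a Gateway destination version of the pCS2-type vector family, and is catalogued as a mammalian expression plasmid. The backbone is about 4.1 kb without insert. It is propagated in E. coli as a high-copy plasmid under ampicillin selection. The record does not name the bacterial origin of replication, and no feature table is provided, so the description of individual elements rests on the catalogue fields alone.

The insert is ZBTB21, a zinc finger and BTB domain-containing protein gene, recorded as about 5.6 kb and of mouse origin. It was introduced by Gateway recombination, which would normally leave attB recombination scars on either side of the insert. Two promoters are listed upstream, CMV and SP6. The CMV promoter gives strong constitutive transcription by RNA polymerase II when the plasmid is introduced into vertebrate cells. The SP6 phage promoter lets the same insert be transcribed in vitro to produce synthetic mRNA. No epitope tags, fusion partners, reporters or eukaryotic selection markers are recorded.

The associated publication is a survey of how expression of human chromosome 21 genes affects early development in zebrafish. This fits the dual-promoter design, since SP6-derived mRNA is well suited to embryo microinjection for overexpression studies. The publication title refers to human chromosome 21 genes, whereas the species field lists mouse; the record does not explain this, so users may want to verify the origin of the clone.
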