>Addgene plasmid #53925 | ZBTB21_pCSdest | addgene partial sequence | sequence record 154526 | CMV-F 5'-CGCAAATGGGCGGTAGGCGTG-3'
ACCGCCATTCTGCCTGGGGACGTCGGAGCAAGCTTGATTTAGGTGACACTATAGAATACAAGCTACTTGT
TCTTTTTGCAGGATCCCATCGATTCGAATTCAAGGATCACAAGTTTGTACAAAAAAGCAGGCTGGTACCG
GTCCGGAATTCCCGGGATATCGTCGACCCACGCGTCCGTTCAGATAAAGTGCAGGATGGAGGGACTGCTG
CATTACATCAACCCAGCACATGCTATCTCTCTGCTCAGTGCCCTCAATGAGGAGCGCCTCAAGGGACAGC
TGTGTGACGTGCTCCTGATTGTTGGGGACCAGAAATTCCGAGCTCATAAGAACGTCTTGGCTGCCAGCAG
TGAGTACTTCCAGAGTTTATTCACGAATAAGGAGAACGAGGCACAGACTGTCTTTCAGCTGGACTTCTGT
GAGCCTGACGCTTTTGACAACGTTCTGAACTACATTTACTCTTCTTCCCTTTTTGTGGAGAAGGGCAGCC
TTGCTGCTGTGCAGGAGCTGGGGTATAGCCTTGGTATCTCCTTCCTGACCAACATCGTTGCCAAAGCCCC
TCAGGCTCCTTTTCCAGCCTGTCCCAACAGGAAAAGAGTGCCAGTGGAAGATGATGAAACCAGCTCTCAA
AAGCGAAGTGTCATTGTGTGTCAGGGCAGAAGTGAAGTGCCAGGGAAAGCCAGTGGTCCAGCCATGCAGG
ACCTCAGCCATACTGCCCGGGCCTCCCCCAGTGCTTCAGTCAAGACCACCATCAGTAAGCCACATGTGGC
CAAGCCGCCAGAGCAGCTTCATAGTCTGCCCTTAACTGAAA
