>Addgene plasmid #53925 | ZBTB21_pCSdest | addgene partial sequence | sequence record 156046 | ZBTB21-F 5'-TCTTCTCTCCCGCACTGAAG-3'
AGCTGACTTGCCTGGAGTGCATGCGCACCTTCAAGTCCTCCTTCAGCATCTGGCGGCACCAGGTAGAAGT
GCATAACCAGAACAACATGGCTTTAGCAGAGAACTTCGCCCTGGCCACCCTGGACCACAACGGTGAAGTG
GCAGCCGCTTCCAGGCCTCAGACTGAGCCCAGCAAGGTAAACCATGTGGCCACTCCAAAAGAGGATACAG
CATTTAGCGACTCTTCAGAGCAAGTGAACTTTGATTCTGAGGATTCCTCCTGCCTCCCTGAAGACTTGAG
TCTTTCAAAGCAACTGAAAGTCCAAGTCAAAGAGGAGCCTGTGGAGGAGGCAGAGGAGGAGGCTCCTGAG
GCTAGTGCAGCTCCCAGGGAGGCTGGCCCCAGCAAGGAGACCGGCCTATGGCCCTGTGAGAAATGCGGAA
AGATGTTCACGGCACACAAGCAGCTGGAGCGGCACCAGGAGCTGCTGTGTTCTGTGAAGCCCTTCATCTG
CCACGTATGCTACAAAGCCTTCCGTACCAACTTCCGACTCTGGAGTCACTTCCAGACCCACATGTCTCAG
GCTACAGAGGAGCCTGTGCAGAAAGAATCAGAGGTGTGTCCTGTGCCCACAAACTCCCCCTCCCCACCAC
CTCTGCCACCTCCGCCACCCTTGCCCAAGATTCAGCCCCTGGAGCCAGACAGCCCCACAGGCCTGCCTGA
GAACCCAACCCCAGCTACAGAGAAGCTGTTTGCACCCCAGGAGTCAGATACCCTCTTCTACCACGCCCCA
CCCCTTTCAGCAATCACATTTAAAAGACAGTTCATGTGCAAGCTCTGCCATAGGACATTCAAGACGGCCT
TCAGTCTTTGGAGTCATGAGCAGACACACAATTAA
